Addgene plasmid #146275: pAc5.1B-lambdaN-HA-DmNot4_F
Purpose: Insect Expression of DmNot4
Depositing lab: Elisa Izaurralde. Depositing organization: Max Planck Institute for Developmental Biology. Publication: The silencing domain of GW182 interacts with PABPC1 to promote translational repression and degradation of microRNA targets and is required for target release. Zekri L, Huntzinger E, Heimstadt S, Izaurralde E. Mol Cell Biol. 2009 Dec;29(23):6220-31. doi: 10.1128/MCB.01081-09. Epub 2009 Sep 21. PubMed 19797087.
Backbone
  Vector backbone: Unknown
  Vector type: Insect Expression
Growth in bacteria
  Bacterial resistance: Ampicillin, 100 μg/mL
  Growth temperature: 37°C
  Growth strain: DH5alpha
  Copy number: Low Copy
Gene/Insert
  Gene/Insert name: DmNot4
  Species: D. melanogaster (fly)
  Entrez Gene: CG31716 (a.k.a. CG5244, cg5251, CG5251, Dmel\CG31716, not3/5, not4, NOT4)
  Cloning method: Unknown
Terms and licenses: Academic/Nonprofit Terms; Industry Terms: Not Available to Industry
Depositor comments: sequence given by NCBI:NM_001273415.1; Uniprot.: M9PCL9 Plasmids from this collection were made available to the research community and donated after the lab closed. Please note that the sequence provided by the depositing laboratory may be theoretical/predicted or based on Sanger sequencing results. There may be discrepancies between sequencing results obtained by Addgene and the depositor sequence. If an Addgene verified sequence is not available, please contact before placing your order to request that our lab fully sequence the plasmid.
How to cite: pAc5.1B-lambdaN-HA-DmNot4_F was a gift from Elisa Izaurralde (Addgene plasmid # 146275 ; http://n2t.net/addgene:146275 ; RRID:Addgene_146275)
