[The description below was written by a language model from this plasmid's Addgene catalogue record and pLannotate feature annotations shown in this document.]
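Description:
pAc5.1B-lambdaN-HA-DmNot4_F is an 8.6 kb insect expression plasmid for producing Drosophila melanogaster Not4 (CG31716), a CCR4-NOT complex-associated protein, in fly cells. The catalogue lists the backbone as unknown, although the name and annotated parts point to a pAc5.1-type vector. Expression is driven by the constitutive Drosophila actin 5C (Ac5) promoter, and an SV40 polyadenylation signal lies downstream. In bacteria the plasmid is maintained through a ColE1/pUC-type origin and selected with ampicillin via the β-lactamase gene and its own promoter. The record lists it as low copy even though the origin is annotated as a high-copy type. Short fragments matching SV40 large T antigen and a tetracycline resistance gene are also annotated. They appear to be non-functional backbone remnants.

The open reading frame begins with a short fragment of the bacteriophage lambda N protein, followed by a single HA epitope (annotated as a partial match to 3xHA) and then the Not4 coding sequence. The annotation tool flags only the N-terminal portion of the insert, by homology to human CNOT4, an E3 ubiquitin ligase, so the rest of the fly coding region is not separately annotated. A V5 tag from the vector sits downstream of the insert, but the record does not show whether it is in frame or preceded by a stop codon. The lambda N peptide binds BoxB RNA hairpins, so fusions of this kind are generally used in tethering assays, where the protein is recruited to a BoxB-containing reporter mRNA to test its effect on translation or mRNA stability. The HA tag allows detection or immunoprecipitation. The depositor notes that the supplied sequence may be theoretical rather than fully verified.
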