Features (pLannotate 1.2.2; 11 found; start..end, strand, type, name):
     56..2568    +  promoter       Ac5 promoter: Drosophila melanogaster actin 5C promoter
   2588..2653    +  CDS            N (fragment): REGN_LAMBD - Experimental evidence at protein level: Swiss-Prot protein existence level 1. Plays a role as a transcriptional antitermination factor that allows the virus to initiate its lytic phase. Activates expression of the delayed viral early genes by modifying host RNA polymerase (RNAP) into a form that is resistant to termination signals. This antitermination function requires the host NusA protein which serves to stabilize the interaction between antitermination protein N and host RNA polymerase. From Escherichia phage lambda (Bacteriophage lambda).
   2678..2704    +  CDS            3xHA (fragment): three tandem HA epitope tags
   2765..3508    +  CDS            CNOT4 (fragment): CNOT4_HUMAN - Also known as NOT4. Experimental evidence at protein level: Swiss-Prot protein existence level 1. Has E3 ubiquitin ligase activity, promoting ubiquitination and degradation of target proteins (PubMed:11823428, PubMed:22159038, PubMed:26575292). Involved in activation of the JAK/STAT pathway (PubMed:11823428, PubMed:22159038). Catalyzes ubiquitination of methylated RBM15 (PubMed:26575292). Plays a role in quality control of translation of mitochondrial outer membrane-localized mRNA (PubMed:29861391). As part of the PINK1-regulated signaling, upon mitochondria damage, ubiquitinates
   5909..5950    +  CDS            V5 tag: epitope tag from simian virus 5
   6050..6184    -  polyA_signal   SV40 poly(A) signal: SV40 polyadenylation signal
   6207..6291    -  CDS            large T antigen (fragment): large T antigen from SV40 (simian virus 40)
   6292..6762    +  CDS            TcR (fragment): tetracycline efflux protein; tet; confers resistance to tetracycline
   6806..7394    -  rep_origin     ori: high-copy-number ColE1/pMB1/pBR322/pUC origin of replication
   7565..8425    -  CDS            AmpR: β-lactamase; bla; confers resistance to ampicillin, carbenicillin, and related antibiotics
   8426..8530    -  promoter       AmpR promoter: bla
>Addgene plasmid #146275 | pAc5.1B-lambdaN-HA-DmNot4_F | depositor full sequence | sequence record 288720 | Full Sequence
CTTCAAGGAATTAATTCTATATTCTAAAAACACAAATGATACTTCTAAAAAAAATCATGAATGGCATCAA
CTCTGAATCAAATCTTTGCAGATGCACCTACTTCTCATTTCCACTGTCACATCATTTTTCCAGATCTCGC
TGCCTGTTATGTGGCCCACAAACCAAGACACGTTTTATGGCCATTAAAGCTGGCTGATCGTCGCCAAACA
CCAAATACATATCAATATGTACATTCGAGAAAGAAGCGATCAAAGAAGCGTCTTCGGGCGAGTAGGAGAA
TGCGGAGGAGAAGGAGAACGAGCTGATCTAGTATCTCTCCACAATCCAATGCCAACTGACCAACTGGCCA
TATTCGGAGCAATTTGAAGCCAATTTCCATCGCCTGGCGATCGCTCCATTCTTGGCTATATGTTTTTCAC
CGTTCCCGGGGCCATTTTCAAAGACTCGTCGGTAAGATAAGATTGTGTCACTCGCTGTCTCTCTTCATTT
GTCGAAGAATGCTGAGGAATTTCGCGATGACGTCGGCGAGTATTTTGAAGAATGAGAATAATTTGTATTT
ATACGAAAATCAGTTAGTGGAATTTTCTACAAAAACATGTTATCTATAGATAATTTTGTTGCAAAATATG
TTGACTATGACAAAGATTGTATGTATATACCTTTAATGTATTCTCATTTTCTTATGTATTTATAATGGCA
ATGATGATACTGATGATATTTTAAGATGATGCCAGACCACAGGCTGATTTCTGCGTCTTTTGCCGAACGC
AGTGCATGTGCGGTTGTTGTTTTTTGGAATAGTTTCAATTTTCGGACTGTCCGCTTTGATTTCAGTTTCT
TGGCTTATTCAAAAAGCAAAGTAAAGCCAAAAAAGCGAGATGGCAATACCAAATGCGGCAAAACGGTAGT
GGAAGGAAAGGGGTGCGGGGCAGCGGAAGGAAGGGTGGGGCGGGGCGTGGCGGGGTCTGTGGCTGGGCGC
GACGTCACCGACGTTGGAGCCACTCCTTTGACCATGTGTGCGTGTGTGTATTATTCGTGTCTCGCCACTC
GCCGGTTGTTTTTTTCTTTTTATCTCGCTCTCTCTAGCGCCATCTCGTACGCATGCTCAACGCACCGCAT
GTTGCCGTGTCCTTTATGCGTCATTTTGGCTCGAAATAGGCAATTATTTAAACAAAGATTAGTCAACGAA
AACGCTAAAATAAATAAGTCTACAATATGGTTACTTATTGCCATGTGTGTGCAGCCAACGATAGCAACAA
AAGCAACAACACAGTGGCTTTCCCTCTTTCACTTTTTGTTTGCAAGCGCGTGCGAGCAAGACGGCACGAC
CGGCAAACGCAATTACGCTGACAAAGAGCAGACGAAGTTTTGGCCGAAAAACATCAAGGCGCCTGATACG
AATGCATTTGCAATAACAATTGCGATATTTAATATTGTTTATGAAGCTGTTTGACTTCAAAACACACAAA
AAAAAAAATAAAACAAATTATTTGAAAGAGAATTAGGAATCGGACAGCTTATCGTTACGGGCTAACAGCA
CACCGAGACGAAATAGCTTACCTGACGTCACAGCCTCTGGAAGAACTGCCGCCAAGCAGAGAGAGAGAGA
AAAAGAGGGAGAGCAGCTTAGACCGCATGTGCTTGTGTGTGAGGCGTCTCTCTCTTCGTCTCCTGTTTGC
GCAAACGCATAGACTGCACTGAGAAAATCGATTACCTATTTTTTATGAATGAATATTTGCACTATTACTA
TTCAAAACTATTAAGATAGCAATCACATTCAATAGCCAAATACTATACCACCTGAGCGATGCAACGAAAT
GATCAATTTGAGCAAAAATGCTGCATATTTAGGACGGCATCATTATAGAAATGCTTCTTGCTGTGTACTT
TTCTCTCGTCTGGCAGCTGTTTCGCCGTTATTGTTAAAACCGGCTTAAGTTAGGTGTGTTTTCTACGACT
AGTGATGCCCCTACTAGAAGATGTGTGTTGCACAAATGTCCCTGAATAACCAATTTGAAGTGCAGATAGC
AGTAAACGTAAGCTAATATGAATATTATTTAACTGTAATGTTTTAATATCGCTGGACATTACTAATAAAC
CCACTATAAACACATGTACATATGTATGTTTTGGCATACAATGAGTAGTTGGGGAAAAAATGTGTAAAAG
CACCGTGACCATCACAGCATAAAGATAACCAGCTGAAGTATCGAATATGAGTAACCCCCAAATTGAATCA
CATGCCGCAACTGATAGGACCCATGGAAGTACACTCTTCATGGCGATATACAAGACACACACAAGCACGA
ACACCCAGTTGCGGAGGAAATTCTCCGTAAATGAAAACCCAATCGGCGAACAATTCATACCCATATATGG
TAAAAGTTTTGAACGCGACTTGAGAGCGGAGAGCATTGCGGCTGATAAGGTTTTAGCGCTAAGCGGGCTT
TATAAAACGGGCTGCGGGACCAGTTTTCATATCACTACCGTTTGAGTTCTTGTGCTGTGTGGATACTCCT
CCCGACACAAAGCCGCTCCATCAGCCAGCAGTCGTCTAATCCAGAGACCCCGGATCGGGGTACCAACATG
GACGCACAAACACGACGACGTGAGCGTCGCGCTGAGAAACAAGCTCAATGGAAAGCTGCAAACGGTGGAT
CTCCTCCACATATGGCTTACCCATACGATGTTCCAGATTACGCTCCTCCAAGCTTGAATTCTGCAGATAT
CCAGCACAGTGGCGGCCGCATGAACGGCCTGAGCAGCAATGATGATGCAGTCGAGTGCCCTTTGTGTATG
GAGCCGCTTGAGGTGGACGATCTGACCTTCTTTCCGTGTACCTGCGGATATCAGATTTGCCGATTCTGTT
GGCATAGGATCCGCACGGATGAGAACAAGCTGTGTCCGGCATGCCGAAAGGAGTATCCCGAGAATCCAGC
TGACTTCAAGCCGCTGTCGCAGGAGGAAATGATTGCCTTCAAGTCCCAGAAACGCCAAAGGGACCAACAA
CGAAAACAAAAGATCACCGAGAACCGCAAACACTTGGCCAACGTTCGCGTTGTCCAAAAGAACTTGGTGT
TCGTTGTGGGGCTACCGCCACGACTTGCTGATGCAGACATATTAAAGAAACACGAGTATTTCGGTAAATA
TGGGAAAATTCATAAAGTCGTTATAAATCCAAGTACCACGTATGCCGGGGTCCAGGTAAGAGTTGGTCCA
TCTGCTTCTGCGTATGTCACATATGTTAATAACTCGGATGCCTTGCGGGCCATTCAAAGCGTCAATAATA
TTATGATAGACGGTCGGCTTATAAAGACCAGCTTGGGGACAACCAAATACTGTAGCCACTTCATGAAGAA
CCAGCAGTGTCCCAAGGGCGACTGCATGTACTTACATGAATTGGGCGATCCCGAGGCCAGTTTCACAAAG
GAGGAAATGCATCAGGGAAAGCACCTGGAGTACGAGAAGCGCCTGCACGATACTCTAATTGCGTCATTGG
GACCGAATGCAACAGTCGCGATTCCATCGTCATCGTCAGCGTCATCCTCGTCCTCTGGATCGGGTACAAA
TGGTTCAAGTGCATCAGGTAATGCCCAGCAAAAGGAGGCCTGGCCAAGCTTATCGGTCTCGCCCATCAAT
GGCAAAGAGGCGGCTGCCACTGCGACCAGTTCCAGTGGGAAAAGTAAACGGGAAAAGCTGCGCAACGAGA
AGAGGCACGAGAAGAACAAGGCGAAGAATAAGAACGGCAGCAATACAAACGCCAATGCCTCGAACAAGGA
GAACTATGTTCCCGAAACGAGAAGCAGCACAAGTACTGAGACATTCGCAGAGGCTACGGCGGATGCACCG
GCTTCCACCAAGGCAGAACCGCCGCAAGCCTCTAGCAATAGAACGAGGGCGGATCGTGGAAAAGATCGGA
CCACGGCTAGTGCAAAGGAGCAGAAGAAGAGCAAGGAAGCTGCTCCAGCACCTGCAGCAAGTAAACCGGC
GGAGCGGGTTGAAACAAGCGAGAGTACAATAAGACAAAAGAAGGCGGAAGTAACAGAAAGCTGTGAAGAT
AACTTACCACAAAAGAGATTAGCGGGAACAAACGTTCAAAGATCTGTGAGCTCTTGTAGCGAAAATAGCG
AAGGACACGTCTCTGAGAGTAGCTTAAGTGAGAAGAGTTTAACTGGTGATTATGTGGAGGAAAAGTGCAA
TAGTGTGAATTCGGAAAGCCAGCAAGAAAGTGTAAAGTTTCAGGAGGAGCTCGAAAAGAGCAACGAGGCA
ATTGTCGAGGCCGAAACGATTCTGCCAACAGCTGAGTCCTCTGAGGACATCAGTCCCGCTGCAGTTGCGC
CAGGCAATGGAGAAGTCGAAGGATGCTTACCCGTTGTTGATCCAGTCGAACCACCGAGTCTGGCGGATAA
TGGAAGCAGAGTAACAGATGCGCTATCTAAGCTGAACATTTTCGATGACACGCCTAGCTTTTTCACATCG
CCATCATTCCAGCAAGCACCCATATTAAAGAATAAGCTAGATTTGGAAATGCGACAGTCTCATTTACCTG
ACTTGGTCAACGACATTGATGGAATCCAAAAGGCATCCAATACAAACGAGTGGGAGGAAGCCTTCAAAAA
TGTGATGATGGGCAACACGCAGCACATGGAGGAGCAACTGTTGCAGCAGCAACATTTGCAGCAGCATCAG
AATTTGCGCCACCAGCTGGTGTTGCAACAGGAGGAGTTCCTTCGCATGCAAGAATTACAGAAACGCAACA
ACTTTGCGACGCAAATCAACGGTCCTGCGAATGATTTCCTTAGAGCTTATGAGCTCAGAGCTCAAGCCAA
TGCAATCATTCAGCAACAATTATTACAACAGCACGCAGGCGAAAATCTATTTGGCGGCAACATGTCGAAG
TTCTTCGATTTCCATAAAAGTCAGCCGCAGTCACACCATCAGTATCTAAATGGACATCCGCCTCAAATCA
ATGGGAACGGTGCTGTGCCGGAGCCGCAAAGAGTGGCGGCCTCTTTGGAAAGCAATCGACTGAATTCGCC
TTTTGTCGAAAATGGACTTATTAACTCGCAGCAGCAGCAGCAGCAGCAGCAACAGCAACAAAAGCAGAGA
ATGATGGGAATGTATGAATTTATGCCTCCAAACACGCAATCTCAGCAGAATCGGTTTACACAGAACTCGA
TAGTCGACGATGACTTAGGATTCGACCCGTTCGTTGAGACCCAAAAGGGACTTGCTGAACTTATGGAAAA
TGAGGTGGTCCAAAAACAGAGTATTAATAATGAGAACCCCTTGCCGAAGTTGCCGCCACAGCCTCAAGTT
CCACCCCATCCGCAATTGGTGGACAACCTGCAGCGAGCTCGCATGCCGCCGCCAGGCTTCAATCACGTCA
ACACATTGGGCTTGGGCGGTGCATCCAGACTGCAGCTCACCAGCAAAATAATACCCTTCATGAACATGCC
CGTCAATGGGGTGGGCAACAGCGGTGCCCAGGGACAGCACCAAATGCCAATGGGTGTCAACTGGAATGCG
CCGATGGGCATGCACCAGAACCCGGGACAGCCCGTGGGTGATTCGCAATTGCAGCATCCAATGGCTCACA
ACAAGGTTTACAACAACAGTGATTGGACTTCAATGGATCCGGCTATACTTTCGTTTAGACAGTATTCTTC
TTTTCCACAAAACCAAATTCCCCCACATCCTCAGCAGCAACAGGATTTATTTTTGCAGCATTTGGCTCAA
CAGCAAAATTCCCAGAGTGGTGGTTTCAACAACCAGGCACAGCAAATGCTTCCTATGGGGATGCCCAATA
GTTTGCTGAACGGACAACAAACGCAGCCGCCACAGGTCAATGCCAATGTTCAGGGCATGCTTGAGTTTTT
AAAAAGCCGTCAATTCGTTTAGTTCGAAGGTAAGCCTATCCCTAACCCTCTCCTCGGTCTCGATTCTACG
CGTACCGGTCATCATCACCATCACCATTGAGTTTAAACCCGCTGATCAGCCTCGACTGTGCCTTCTAAGG
CCTGAGCTCGCTGATCAGCCTCGATCGAGGATCCAGACATGATAAGATACATTGATGAGTTTGGACAAAC
CACAACTAGAATGCAGTGAAAAAAATGCTTTATTTGTGAAATTTGTGATGCTATTGCTTTATTTGTAACC
ATTATAAGCTGCAATAAACAAGTTAACAACAACAATTGCATTCATTTTATGTTTCAGGTTCAGGGGGAGG
TGTGGGAGGTTTTTTAAAGCAAGTAAAACCTCTACAAATGTGGTATGGCTGATTATGATCAGTCGACCGA
TGCCCTTGAGAGCCTTCAACCCAGTCAGCTCCTTCCGGTGGGCGCGGGGCATGACTATCGTCGCCGCACT
TATGACTGTCTTCTTTATCATGCAACTCGTAGGACAGGTGCCGGCAGCGCTCTGGGTCATTTTCGGCGAG
GACCGCTTTCGCTGGAGCGCGACGATGATCGGCCTGTCGCTTGCGGTATTCGGAATCTTGCACGCCCTCG
CTCAAGCCTTCGTCACTGGTCCCGCCACCAAACGTTTCGGCGAGAAGCAGGCCATTATCGCCGGCATGGC
GGCCGACGCGCTGGGCTACGTCTTGCTGGCGTTCGCGACGCGAGGCTGGATGGCCTTCCCCATTATGATT
CTTCTCGCTTCCGGCGGCATCGGGATGCCCGCGTTGCAGGCCATGCTGTCCAGGCAGGTAGATGACGACC
ATCAGGGACAGCTTCAAGGATCGCTCGCGGCTCTTACCAGCCAGCAAAAGGCCAGGAACCGTAAAAAGGC
CGCGTTGCTGGCGTTTTTCCATAGGCTCCGCCCCCCTGACGAGCATCACAAAAATCGACGCTCAAGTCAG
AGGTGGCGAAACCCGACAGGACTATAAAGATACCAGGCGTTTCCCCCTGGAAGCTCCCTCGTGCGCTCTC
CTGTTCCGACCCTGCCGCTTACCGGATACCTGTCCGCCTTTCTCCCTTCGGGAAGCGTGGCGCTTTCTCA
ATGCTCACGCTGTAGGTATCTCAGTTCGGTGTAGGTCGTTCGCTCCAAGCTGGGCTGTGTGCACGAACCC
CCCGTTCAGCCCGACCGCTGCGCCTTATCCGGTAACTATCGTCTTGAGTCCAACCCGGTAAGACACGACT
TATCGCCACTGGCAGCAGCCACTGGTAACAGGATTAGCAGAGCGAGGTATGTAGGCGGTGCTACAGAGTT
CTTGAAGTGGTGGCCTAACTACGGCTACACTAGAAGGACAGTATTTGGTATCTGCGCTCTGCTGAAGCCA
GTTACCTTCGGAAAAAGAGTTGGTAGCTCTTGATCCGGCAAACAAACCACCGCTGGTAGCGGTGGTTTTT
TTGTTTGCAAGCAGCAGATTACGCGCAGAAAAAAAGGATCTCAAGAAGATCCTTTGATCTTTTCTACGGG
GTCTGACGCTCAGTGGAACGAAAACTCACGTTAAGGGATTTTGGTCATGAGATTATCAAAAAGGATCTTC
ACCTAGATCCTTTTAAATTAAAAATGAAGTTTTAAATCAATCTAAAGTATATATGAGTAAACTTGGTCTG
ACAGTTACCAATGCTTAATCAGTGAGGCACCTATCTCAGCGATCTGTCTATTTCGTTCATCCATAGTTGC
CTGACTCCCCGTCGTGTAGATAACTACGATACGGGAGGGCTTACCATCTGGCCCCAGTGCTGCAATGATA
CCGCGAGACCCACGCTCACCGGCTCCAGATTTATCAGCAATAAACCAGCCAGCCGGAAGGGCCGAGCGCA
GAAGTGGTCCTGCAACTTTATCCGCCTCCATCCAGTCTATTAATTGTTGCCGGGAAGCTAGAGTAAGTAG
TTCGCCAGTTAATAGTTTGCGCAACGTTGTTGCCATTGCTGCAGGCATCGTGGTGTCACGCTCGTCGTTT
GGTATGGCTTCATTCAGCTCCGGTTCCCAACGATCAAGGCGAGTTACATGATCCCCCATGTTGTGCAAAA
AAGCGGTTAGCTCCTTCGGTCCTCCGATCGTTGTCAGAAGTAAGTTGGCCGCAGTGTTATCACTCATGGT
TATGGCAGCACTGCATAATTCTCTTACTGTCATGCCATCCGTAAGATGCTTTTCTGTGACTGGTGAGTAC
TCAACCAAGTCATTCTGAGAATAGTGTATGCGGCGACCGAGTTGCTCTTGCCCGGCGTCAACACGGGATA
ATACCGCGCCACATAGCAGAACTTTAAAAGTGCTCATCATTGGAAAACGTTCTTCGGGGCGAAAACTCTC
AAGGATCTTACCGCTGTTGAGATCCAGTTCGATGTAACCCACTCGTGCACCCAACTGATCTTCAGCATCT
TTTACTTTCACCAGCGTTTCTGGGTGAGCAAAAACAGGAAGGCAAAATGCCGCAAAAAAGGGAATAAGGG
CGACACGGAAATGTTGAATACTCATACTCTTCCTTTTTCAATATTATTGAAGCATTTATCAGGGTTATTG
TCTCATGAGCGGATACATATTTGAATGTATTTAGAAAAATAAACAAATAGGGGTTCCGCGCACATTTCCC
CGAAAAGTGCCACCTGACGTCTAAGAAACCATTATTATCATGACATTAACCTATAAAAATAGGCGTATCA
CGAGGCCCTTTCGT
